>Addgene plasmid #215853 | pSuperCRISPR-sgRNA-RL69-TCTT | addgene full sequence | sequence record 430702 | Addgene NGS Result
TGAAAGACCCCACCTGTAGGTTTGGCAAGCTAGCTTAAGTAACGCCATTTTGCAAGGCATGGAAAATACA
TAACTGAGAATAGAGAAGTTCAGATCAAGGTTAGGAACAGAGAGACAGCAGAATATGGGCCAAACAGGAT
ATCTGTGGTAAGCAGTTCCTGCCCCGGCTCAGGGCCAAGAACAGATGGTCCCCAGATGCGGTCCCGCCCT
CAGCAGTTTCTAGAGAACCATCAGATGTTTCCAGGGTGCCCCAAGGACCTGAAATGACCCTGTGCCTTAT
TTGAACTAACCAATCAGTTCGCTTCTCGCTTCTGTTCGCGCGCTTCTGCTCCCCGAGCTCAATAAAAGAG
CCCACAACCCCTCACTCGGCGCGCCAGTCCTCCGATAGACTGCGTCGCCCGGGTACCCGTATTCCCAATA
AAGCCTCTTGCTGTTTGCATCCGAATCGTGGACTCGCTGATCCTTGGGAGGGTCTCCTCAGATTGATTGA
CTGCCCACCTCGGGGGTCTTTCATTTGGAGGTTCCACCGAGATTTGGAGACCCCTGCCCAGGGACCACCG
ACCCCCCCGCCGGGAGGTAAGCTGGCCAGCGGTCGTTTCGTGTCTGTCTCTGTCTTTGTGCGTGTTTGTG
CCGGCATCTAATGTTTGCGCCTGCGTCTGTACTAGTTAGCTAACTAGCTCTGTATCTGGCGGACCCGTGG
TGGAACTGACGAGTTCTGAACACCCGGCCGCAACCCTGGGAGACGTCCCAGGGACTTTGGGGGCCGTTTT
TGTGGCCCGACCTGAGGAAGGGAGTCGATGTGGAATCCGACCCCGTCAGGATATGTGGTTCTGGTAGGAG
ACGAGAACCTAAAACAGTTCCCGCCTCCGTCTGAATTTTTGCTTTCGGTTTGGAACCGAAGCCGCGCGTC
TTGTCTGCTGCAGCGCTGCAGCATCGTTCTGTGTTGTCTCTGTCTGACTGTGTTTCTGTATTTGTCTGAA
AATTAGGGCCAGACTGTTACCACTCCCTTAAGTTTGACCTTAGGTCACTGGAAAGATGTCGAGCGGATCG
CTCACAACCAGTCGGTAGATGTCAAGAAGAGACGTTGGGTTACCTTCTGCTCTGCAGAATGGCCAACCTT
TAACGTCGGATGGCCGCGAGACGGCACCTTTAACCGAGACCTCATCACCCAGGTTAAGATCAAGGTCTTT
TCACCTGGCCCGCATGGACACCCAGACCAGGTCCCCTACATCGTGACCTGGGAAGCCTTGGCTTTTGACC
CCCCTCCCTGGGTCAAGCCCTTTGTACACCCTAAGCCTCCGCCTCCTCTTCCTCCATCCGCCCCGTCTCT
CCCCCTTGAACCTCCTCGTTCGACCCCGCCTCGATCCTCCCTTTATCCAGCCCTCACTCCTTCTCTAGGC
GCCGGAATTAGATCGATCTCTCGAGGTCGACGGTATCGATAAGCTTAAAAAAGCACCGACTCGGTGCCAC
TTTTTCAAGTTGATAACGGACTAGCCTTATCTTAACTTGCTATTTCTAGCTCTAAGACGCACGTTCATTT
GCTTGCAGCGGGATCTGTGGTCTCATACAGAACTTATAAGATTCCCAAATCCAAAGACATTTCACGTTTA
TGGTGATTTCCCAGAACACATAGCGACATGCAAATATTGCAGGGCGCCACTCCCCTGTCCCTCACAGCCA
TCTTCCTGCCAGGGCGCACGCGCGCTGGGTGTTCCCGCCTAGTGACACTGGGCCCGCGATTCCTTGGAGC
GGGTTGATGACGTCAGCGTTCGAATTCTACCGGGTAGGGGAGGCGCTTTTCCCAAGGCAGTCTGGAGCAT
GCGCTTTAGCAGCCCCGCTGGGCACTTGGCGCTACACAAGTGGCCTCTGGCCTCGCACACATTCCACATC
CACCGGTAGGCGCCAACCGGCTCCGTTCTTTGGTGGCCCCTTCGCGCCACCTTCTACTCCTCCCCTAGTC
AGGAAGTTCCCCCCCGCCCCGCAGCTCGCGTCGTGCAGGACGTGACAAATGGAAGTAGCACGTCTCACTA
GTCTCGTGCAGATGGACAGCACCGCTGAGCAATGGAAGCGGGTAGGCCTTTGGGGCAGCGGCCAATAGCA
GCTTTGCTCCTTCGCTTTCTGGGCTCAGAGGCTGGGAAGGGGTGGGTCCGGGGGCGGGCTCAGGGGCGGG
CTCAGGGGCGGGGCGGGCGCCCGAAGGTCCTCCGGAGGCCCGGCATTCTGCACGCTTCAAAAGCGCACGT
CTGCCGCGCTGTTCTCCTCTTCCTCATCTCCGGGCCTTTCGACCTGCAGCCCAAGCTAGCTTACCATGAC
CGAGTACAAGCCCACGGTGCGCCTCGCCACCCGCGACGACGTCCCCAGGGCCGTACGCACCCTCGCCGCC
GCGTTCGCCGACTACCCCGCCACGCGCCACACCGTCGATCCGGACCGCCACATCGAGCGGGTCACCGAGC
TGCAAGAACTCTTCCTCACGCGCGTCGGGCTCGACATCGGCAAGGTGTGGGTCGCGGACGACGGCGCCGC
GGTGGCGGTCTGGACCACGCCGGAGAGCGTCGAAGCGGGGGCGGTGTTCGCCGAGATCGGCCCGCGCATG
GCCGAGTTGAGCGGTTCCCGGCTGGCCGCGCAGCAACAGATGGAAGGCCTCCTGGCGCCGCACCGGCCCA
AGGAGCCCGCGTGGTTCCTGGCCACCGTCGGCGTCTCGCCCGACCACCAGGGCAAGGGTCTGGGCAGCGC
CGTCGTGCTCCCCGGAGTGGAGGCGGCCGAGCGCGCCGGGGTGCCCGCCTTCCTGGAGACCTCCGCGCCC
CGCAACCTCCCCTTCTACGAGCGGCTCGGCTTCACCGTCACCGCCGACGTCGAGGTGCCCGAAGGACCGC
GCACCTGGTGCATGACCCGCAAGCCCGGTGCCTGACGCCCGCCCCACGACCCGCAGCGCCCGACCGAAAG
GAGCGCACGACCCCATGCATCGATAAAATAAAAGATTTTATTTAGTCTCCAGAAAAAGGGGGGAATGAAA
GACCCCACCTGTAGGTTTGGCAAGCTAGAGAACCATCAGATGTTTCCAGGGTGCCCCAAGGACCTGAAAT
GACCCTGTGCCTTATTTGAACTAACCAATCAGTTCGCTTCTCGCTTCTGTTCGCGCGCTTCTGCTCCCCG
AGCTCAATAAAAGAGCCCACAACCCCTCACTCGGCGCGCCAGTCCTCCGATAGACTGCGTCGCCCGGGTA
CCCGTGTATCCAATAAACCCTCTTGCAGTTGCATCCGACTTGTGGTCTCGCTGTTCCTTGGGAGGGTCTC
CTCTGAGTGATTGACTACCCGTCAGCGGGGGTCTTTCATGGGTAACAGTTTCTTGAAGTTGGAGAACAAC
ATTCTGAGGGTAGGAGTCGAATATTAAGTAATCCTGACTCAATTAGCCACTGTTTTGAATCCACATACTC
CAATACTCCTGAAATAGTTCATTATGGACAGCGCAGAAAGAGCTGGGGAGAATTGTGAAATTGTTATCCG
CTCACAATTCCACACAACATACGAGCCGGAAGCATAAAGTGTAAAGCCTGGGGTGCCTAATGAGTGAGCT
AACTCACATTAATTGCGTTGCGCTCACTGCCCGCTTTCCAGTCGGGAAACCTGTCGTGCCAGCTGCATTA
ATGAATCGGCCAACGCGCGGGGAGAGGCGGTTTGCGTATTGGGCGCTCTTCCGCTTCCTCGCTCACTGAC
TCGCTGCGCTCGGTCGTTCGGCTGCGGCGAGCGGTATCAGCTCACTCAAAGGCGGTAATACGGTTATCCA
CAGAATCAGGGGATAACGCAGGAAAGAACATGTGAGCAAAAGGCCAGCAAAAGGCCAGGAACCGTAAAAA
GGCCGCGTTGCTGGCGTTTTTCCATAGGCTCCGCCCCCCTGACGAGCATCACAAAAATCGACGCTCAAGT
CAGAGGTGGCGAAACCCGACAGGACTATAAAGATACCAGGCGTTTCCCCCTGGAAGCTCCCTCGTGCGCT
CTCCTGTTCCGACCCTGCCGCTTACCGGATACCTGTCCGCCTTTCTCCCTTCGGGAAGCGTGGCGCTTTC
TCATAGCTCACGCTGTAGGTATCTCAGTTCGGTGTAGGTCGTTCGCTCCAAGCTGGGCTGTGTGCACGAA
CCCCCCGTTCAGCCCGACCGCTGCGCCTTATCCGGTAACTATCGTCTTGAGTCCAACCCGGTAAGACACG
ACTTATCGCCACTGGCAGCAGCCACTGGTAACAGGATTAGCAGAGCGAGGTATGTAGGCGGTGCTACAGA
GTTCTTGAAGTGGTGGCCTAACTACGGCTACACTAGAAGAACAGTATTTGGTATCTGCGCTCTGCTGAAG
CCAGTTACCTTCGGAAAAAGAGTTGGTAGCTCTTGATCCGGCAAACAAACCACCGCTGGTAGCGGTGGTT
TTTTTGTTTGCAAGCAGCAGATTACGCGCAGAAAAAAAGGATCTCAAGAAGATCCTTTGATCTTTTCTAC
GGGGTCTGACGCTCAGTGGAACGAAAACTCACGTTAAGGGATTTTGGTCATGAGATTATCAAAAAGGATC
TTCACCTAGATCCTTTTAAATTAAAAATGAAGTTTTAAATCAATCTAAAGTATATATGAGTAAACTTGGT
CTGACAGTTACCAATGCTTAATCAGTGAGGCACCTATCTCAGCGATCTGTCTATTTCGTTCATCCATAGT
TGCCTGACTCCCCGTCGTGTAGATAACTACGATACGGGAGGGCTTACCATCTGGCCCCAGTGCTGCAATG
ATACCGCGAGACCCACGCTCACCGGCTCCAGATTTATCAGCAATAAACCAGCCAGCCGGAAGGGCCGAGC
GCAGAAGTGGTCCTGCAACTTTATCCGCCTCCATCCAGTCTATTAATTGTTGCCGGGAAGCTAGAGTAAG
TAGTTCGCCAGTTAATAGTTTGCGCAACGTTGTTGCCATTGCTACAGGCATCGTGGTGTCACGCTCGTCG
TTTGGTATGGCTTCATTCAGCTCCGGTTCCCAACGATCAAGGCGAGTTACATGATCCCCCATGTTGTGCA
AAAAAGCGGTTAGCTCCTTCGGTCCTCCGATCGTTGTCAGAAGTAAGTTGGCCGCAGTGTTATCACTCAT
GGTTATGGCAGCACTGCATAATTCTCTTACTGTCATGCCATCCGTAAGATGCTTTTCTGTGACTGGTGAG
TACTCAACCAAGTCATTCTGAGAATAGTGTATGCGGCGACCGAGTTGCTCTTGCCCGGCGTCAATACGGG
ATAATACCGCGCCACATAGCAGAACTTTAAAAGTGCTCATCATTGGAAAACGTTCTTCGGGGCGAAAACT
CTCAAGGATCTTACCGCTGTTGAGATCCAGTTCGATGTAACCCACTCGTGCACCCAACTGATCTTCAGCA
TCTTTTACTTTCACCAGCGTTTCTGGGTGAGCAAAAACAGGAAGGCAAAATGCCGCAAAAAAGGGAATAA
GGGCGACACGGAAATGTTGAATACTCATACTCTTCCTTTTTCAATATTATTGAAGCATTTATCAGGGTTA
TTGTCTCATGAGCGGATACATATTTGAATGTATTTAGAAAAATAAACAAATAGGGGTTCCGCGCACATTT
CCCCGAAAAGTGCCACCTGACGTCTAAGAAACCATTATTATCATGACATTAACCTATAAAAATAGGCGTA
TCACGAGGCCCTTTCGTCTCGCGCGTTTCGGTGATGACGGTGAAAACCTCTGACACATGCAGCTCCCGGA
GACGGTCACAGCTTGTCTGTAAGCGGATGCCGGGAGCAGACAAGCCCGTCAGGGCGCGTCAGCGGGTGTT
GGCGGGTGTCGGGGCTGGCTTAACTATGCGGCATCAGAGCAGATTGTACTGAGAGTGCACCATATGCGGT
GTGAAATACCGCACAGATGCGTAAGGAGAAAATACCGCATCAGGCGCCATTCGCCATTCAGGCTGCGCAA
CTGTTGGGAAGGGCGATCGGTGCGGGCCTCTTCGCTATTACGCCAGCTGGCGAAAGGGGGATGTGCTGCA
AGGCGATTAAGTTGGGTAACGCCAGGGTTTTCCCAGTCACGACGTTGTAAAACGACGGCGCAAGGAATGG
TGCATGCAAGGAGATGGCGCCCAACAGTCCCCCGGCCACGGGGCCTGCCACCATACCCACGCCGAAACAA
GCGCTCATGAGCCCGAAGTGGCGAGCCCGATCTTCCCCATCGGTGATGTCGGCGATATAGGCGCCAGCAA
CCGCACCTGTGGCGCCGGTGATGCCGGCCACGATGCGTCCGGCGTAGAGGCGATTAGTCCAATTTGTTAA
AGACAGGATATCAGTGGTCCAGGCTCTAGTTTTGACTCAACAATATCACCAGCTGAAGCCTATAGAGTAC
GAGCCATAGATAAAATAAAAGATTTTATTTAGTCTCCAGAAAAAGGGGGGAA
Features (pLannotate 1.2.2; 22 found; start..end, strand, type, name):
    579..920     +  misc_feature   MESV Ψ: packaging signal of murine embryonic stem cell virus
    987..1403    +  CDS            gag (truncated): truncated Moloney murine leukemia virus (MMLV) gag gene lacking the start codon
   1420..1446    -  misc_feature   MCS (fragment): pBluescript multiple cloning site
   1453..1525    -  misc_RNA       gRNA scaffold: guide RNA scaffold for the Streptococcus pyogenes CRISPR/Cas9 system
   1557..1771    -  promoter       H1 promoter: human H1 RNA promoter
   1782..2281    +  promoter       PGK promoter: mouse phosphoglycerate kinase 1 promoter
   2306..2905    +  CDS            PuroR: puromycin N-acetyltransferase; pac from Streptomyces alboniger; confers resistance to puromycin
   3004..3038    +  LTR            3' LTR (ΔU3) (fragment): self-inactivating 3' long terminal repeat (LTR) from Moloney murine leukemia virus
   3035..3329    +  LTR            3' LTR (ΔU3) (fragment): self-inactivating 3' long terminal repeat (LTR) from Moloney murine leukemia virus
   3491..3507    -  protein_bind   lac operator: The lac repressor binds to the lac operator to inhibit transcription in E. coli. This inhibition can be relieved by adding lactose or isopropyl-β-D-thiogalactopyranoside (IPTG). lac repressor encoded by lacI
   3515..3545    -  promoter       lac promoter: promoter for the E. coli lac operon
   3560..3581    -  protein_bind   CAP binding site: CAP binding activates transcription in the presence of cAMP. E. coli catabolite activator protein
   3594..3686    -  CDS            lacI (fragment): lac repressor; lacI; The lac repressor binds to the lac operator to inhibit transcription in E. coli. This inhibition can be relieved by adding lactose or isopropyl-β-D-thiogalactopyranoside (IPTG).
   3869..4457    -  rep_origin     ori: high-copy-number ColE1/pMB1/pBR322/pUC origin of replication
   4628..5488    -  CDS            AmpR: β-lactamase; bla; confers resistance to ampicillin, carbenicillin, and related antibiotics
   5489..5593    -  promoter       AmpR promoter: bla
   5688..5723    +  CDS            rop (fragment): Rop protein, which maintains plasmids at low copy number; rop
   5825..5924    +  misc_feature   bom (fragment): basis of mobility region from pBR322
   5930..6079    -  CDS            lacZα (fragment): LacZα fragment of β-galactosidase; lacZ fragment
   6079..6280    -  CDS            TcR (fragment): tetracycline efflux protein; tet; confers resistance to tetracycline
   6281..6379    +  CDS            env (fragment): murine leukemia virus gPr80 envelope polyprotein precursor; env; proteolytically cleaved into gp70SU and p15TM subunits
   6421..515     +  LTR            5' LTR (across the origin): 5' long terminal repeat from murine embryonic stem cell virus
