[The description below was written by a language model from this plasmid's Addgene catalogue record and pLannotate feature annotations shown in this document.]
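Description:
pSuperCRISPR-sgRNA-RL69-TCTT is a 6.4 kb retroviral and mammalian expression plasmid built on the pSuper.retro.puro backbone, adapted to express a single guide RNA rather than the short hairpin RNAs for which that backbone was designed. It is propagated in E. coli through a high-copy ColE1/pUC-type origin and selected with ampicillin via the β-lactamase gene. The short lacI, lacZα, rop, bom, TcR and env fragments annotated around these elements appear to be non-functional backbone remnants.

The viral portion consists of a murine embryonic stem cell virus 5' LTR and Ψ packaging signal, a truncated MMLV gag segment lacking its start codon, and a U3-deleted, self-inactivating 3' LTR. This allows the region between the LTRs to be packaged into retroviral particles when the viral proteins are supplied in trans, and to integrate into target cells. Within this region, a human H1 RNA polymerase III promoter, oriented antisense to the viral transcript, drives the guide followed by the Streptococcus pyogenes Cas9 gRNA scaffold. A forward-oriented mouse PGK promoter expresses puromycin N-acetyltransferase for selection of transfected or transduced cells. No Cas9 gene is annotated, so the nuclease must be provided separately.

The sgRNA, RL69, targets Renilla luciferase and carries a "TCTT stretch" sequence. The record does not give the guide sequence or say where this stretch lies. The title of the associated publication points to a study of improving sgRNA transcription for more efficient CRISPR/Cas genome engineering, so this plasmid is probably one of a set of sequence variants compared using Renilla luciferase as the reporter target.
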