Addgene plasmid #215853: pSuperCRISPR-sgRNA-RL69-TCTT
Purpose: This plasmid encodes sgRNA that target Renilla luciferase with stretch sequence
Depositing lab: Kumiko Ui-Tei. Depositing organization: The University of Tokyo. Publication: Enhancement of single guide RNA transcription for efficient CRISPR/Cas-based genomic engineering. Ui-Tei K, Maruyama S, Nakano Y. Genome. 2017 Jun;60(6):537-545. doi: 10.1139/gen-2016-0127. Epub 2017 Jan 26. PubMed 28177825.
Backbone
  Vector backbone: pSuper.retro.puro
  Vector type: Mammalian Expression, Retroviral
  Selectable markers: Puromycin
Growth in bacteria
  Bacterial resistance: Ampicillin, 100 μg/mL
  Growth temperature: 37°C
  Growth strain: NEB Stable
  Copy number: High Copy
Gene/Insert
  Gene/Insert name: sgRNA-RL69 with TCTT stretch
  gRNA/shRNA sequence: Unspecified
  Species: Other
  Cloning method: Restriction Enzyme; 5′ cloning site Unknown (unknown if destroyed)
Terms and licenses: Academic/Nonprofit Terms; Industry Terms: Not Available to Industry
How to cite: pSuperCRISPR-sgRNA-RL69-TCTT was a gift from Kumiko Ui-Tei (Addgene plasmid # 215853 ; http://n2t.net/addgene:215853 ; RRID:Addgene_215853)
